>Addgene plasmid #48576 | pFUSB4_TCAA | depositor full sequence | sequence record 70276 | Full Sequence
ATGTTTTCCCAGTCACGACGTTGTAAAACGACGGCCAGTCTTAAGCGTCTCATGGCCTGACCCCGGACCA
AGTGGTGGCCTATCGCCAGCAACGGTGGCGGCAAGCAAGCGCTCGAAACGGTGCAGCGGCTGTTGCCGGT
GCTGTGCCAGGACCATGGCCTGACTCCGGACCAAGTGGTGGCTATCGCCAGCCACGATGGCGGCAAGCAA
GCGCTCGAAACGGTGCAGCGGCTGTTGCCGGTGCTGTGCCAGGACCATGGCCTGACCCCGGACCAAGTGG
TGGCTATCGCCAGCAACATTGGCGGCAAGCAAGCGCTCGAAACGGTGCAGCGGCTGTTGCCGGTGCTGTG
CCAGGACCATGGCCTGACCCCGGACCAAGTGGTGGCTATCGCCAGCAACATTGGCGGCAAGCAAGCGCTC
GAAACGGTGCAGCGGCTGTTGCCGGTGCTGTGCCAGGACCATGGCCTGACCCCGGACCAAGTGGTGGCTA
TCGAGACGTCTAGACCAGCCAGGACAGAAATGCCTCGACTTCGCTGCTACCCAAGGTTGCCGGGTGACGC
ACACCGTGGAAACGGATGAAGGCACGAACCCAGTGGACATAAGCCTGTTCGGTTCGTAAGCTGTAATGCA
AGTAGCGTATGCGCTCACGCAACTGGTCCAGAACCTTGACCGAACGCAGCGGTGGTAACGGCGCAGTGGC
GGTTTTCATGGCTTGTTATGACTGTTTTTTTGGGGTACAGTCTATGCCTCGGGCATCCAAGCAGCAAGCG
CGTTACGCCGTGGGTCGATGTTTGATGTTATGGAGCAGCAACGATGTTACGCAGCAGGGCAGTCGCCCTA
AAACAAAGTTAAACATTATGAGGGAAGCGGTGATCGCCGAAGTATCGACTCAACTATCAGAGGTAGTTGG
CGTCATCGAGCGCCATCTCGAACCGACGTTGCTGGCCGTACATTTGTACGGCTCCGCAGTGGATGGCGGC
CTGAAGCCACACAGTGATATTGATTTGCTGGTTACGGTGACCGTAAGGCTTGATGAAACAACGCGGCGAG
CTTTGATCAACGACCTTTTGGAAACTTCGGCTTCCCCTGGAGAGAGCGAGATTCTCCGCGCTGTAGAAGT
CACCATTGTTGTGCACGACGACATCATTCCGTGGCGTTATCCAGCTAAGCGCGAACTGCAATTTGGAGAA
TGGCAGCGCAATGACATTCTTGCAGGTATCTTCGAGCCAGCCACGATCGACATTGATCTGGCTATCTTGC
TGACAAAAGCAAGAGAACATAGCGTTGCCTTGGTAGGTCCAGCGGCGGAGGAACTCTTTGATCCGGTTCC
TGAACAGGATCTATTTGAGGCGCTAAATGAAACCTTAACGCTATGGAACTCGCCGCCCGACTGGGCTGGC
GATGAGCGAAATGTAGTGCTTACGTTGTCCCGCATTTGGTACAGCGCAGTAACCGGCAAAATCGCGCCGA
AGGATGTCGCTGCCGACTGGGCAATGGAGCGCCTGCCGGCCCAGTATCAGCCCGTCATACTTGAAGCTAG
ACAGGCTTATCTTGGACAAGAAGAAGATCGCTTGGCCTCGCGCGCAGATCAGTTGGAAGAATTTGTCCAC
TACGTGAAAGGCGAGATCACCAAGGTAGTCGGCAAATAACCCTCGAGCCACCCATGACCAAAATCCCTTA
ACGTGAGTTACGCGTCGTTCCACTGAGCGTCAGACCCCGTAGAAAAGATCAAAGGATCTTCTTGAGATCC
TTTTTTTCTGCGCGTAATCTGCTGCTTGCAAACAAAAAAACCACCGCTACCAGCGGTGGTTTGTTTGCCG
GATCAAGAGCTACCAACTCTTTTTCCGAAGGTAACTGGCTTCAGCAGAGCGCAGATACCAAATACTGTCC
TTCTAGTGTAGCCGTAGTTAGGCCACCACTTCAAGAACTCTGTAGCACCGCCTACATACCTCGCTCTGCT
AATCCTGTTACCAGTGGCTGCTGCCAGTGGCGATAAGTCGTGTCTTACCGGGTTGGACTCAAGACGATAG
TTACCGGATAAGGCGCAGCGGTCGGGCTGAACGGGGGGTTCGTGCACACAGCCCAGCTTGGAGCGAACGA
CCTACACCGAACTGAGATACCTACAGCGTGAGCATTGAGAAAGCGCCACGCTTCCCGAAGGGAGAAAGGC
GGACAGGTATCCGGTAAGCGGCAGGGTCGGAACAGGAGAGCGCACGAGGGAGCTTCCAGGGGGAAACGCC
TGGTATCTTTATAGTCCTGTCGGGTTTCGCCACCTCTGACTTGAGCGTCGATTTTTGTGATGCTCGTCAG
GGGGGCGGAGCCTATGGAAAAACGCCAGCAACGCGGCCTTTTTACGGTTCCTGGCCTTTTGCTGGCCTTT
TGCTCACATGTTCTTTCCTGCGTTATCCCCTGATTCTGTGGATAACCGTATTACCGCCTTTGAGTGAGCT
GATACCGCTCGCCGCAGCCGAACGACCGAGCGCAGCGAGTCAGTGAGCGAGGAAGCGGAAGAGCGCCCAA
TACGCAAACCGCCTCTCCCCGCGCGTTGGCCGATTCATTAATGCAGCTGGCACGACAGGTTTCCCGACTG
GAAAGCGGGCAGTGAGCGCAACGCAATTAATACGCGTACCGCTAGCCAGGAAGAGTTTGTAGAAACGCAA
AAAGGCCATCCGTCAGGATGGCCTTCTGCTTAGTTTGATGCCTGGCAGTTTATGGCGGGCGTCCTGCCCG
CCACCCTCCGGGCCGTTGCTTCACAACGTTCAAATCCGCTCCCGGCGGATTTGTCCTACTCAGGAGAGCG
TTCACCGACAAACAACAGATAAAACGAAAGGCCCAGTCTTCCGACTGAGCCTTTCGTTTTATTTGATGCC
TGGCAGTTCCCTACTCTCGCGTTAACGCTAGCATGG
Features (pLannotate 1.2.2; 8 found; start..end, strand, type, name):
      3..39      -  CDS            lacZα (fragment): LacZα fragment of β-galactosidase; lacZ fragment
    596..619     +  promoter       Pc promoter (fragment): intI1 (promoter lies within the coding sequence); class 1 integron promoter
    795..851     +  CDS            GmR (fragment): gentamycin acetyltransferase; aacC1; confers resistance to gentamycin
    858..1649    +  CDS            SmR: aminoglycoside adenylyltransferase (Murphy, 1985); aadA; confers resistance to spectinomycin and streptomycin
   1742..2330    +  rep_origin     ori: high-copy-number ColE1/pMB1/pBR322/pUC origin of replication
   2513..2605    +  CDS            lacI (fragment): lac repressor; lacI; The lac repressor binds to the lac operator to inhibit transcription in E. coli. This inhibition can be relieved by adding lactose or isopropyl-β-D-thiogalactopyranoside (IPTG).
   2660..2687    -  terminator     rrnB T2 terminator: transcription terminator T2 from the E. coli rrnB gene
   2819..2862    +  terminator     rrnB T1 terminator: Escherichia coli rrnB; transcription terminator T1 from the E. coli rrnB gene
