[The description below was written by a language model from this plasmid's Addgene catalogue record and pLannotate feature annotations shown in this document.]
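Description:
pFUSB4_TCAA is a small (about 2.9 kb) bacterial intermediate plasmid from a Golden Gate TALEN assembly system. It is built on the pFUS_B4 array vector and carries a pre-assembled block of four synthetic TAL effector repeats. The insert is recorded as the RVD sequence NG HD NI NI. Under the standard TALE recognition code (NG for T, HD for C, NI for A) this reads the DNA tetranucleotide TCAA, which gives the plasmid its name. The depositor notes that it was made by Golden Gate cloning. The repository lists the vector type as mammalian expression/TALEN, but the annotated features include no eukaryotic promoter, polyadenylation signal or nuclease domain. The plasmid is therefore best understood as a module donor rather than an expression construct in its own right.

Propagation in E. coli relies on a high-copy ColE1/pUC-type origin. Selection is with spectinomycin through the aadA (SmR) aminoglycoside adenylyltransferase gene, which sits downstream of a fragment of the class 1 integron Pc promoter and a remnant of a gentamicin acetyltransferase gene. Short lacZα and lacI fragments are also annotated. They may be remnants of a lacZα screening cassette displaced by the repeat array, although the record does not say so. rrnB T1 and T2 terminators are also present. The automated annotation did not label the TAL repeats themselves, which presumably lie in an unannotated stretch of the sequence.

The associated publication describes a simplified 15-RVD GoldyTALEN design for in vivo genome engineering. This suggests that the plasmid belongs to a library of ready-made four-RVD blocks that are combined with other repeat arrays and a last half-repeat into a final TALEN backbone, reducing the number of assembly steps.
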