Addgene plasmid #48576: pFUSB4_TCAA
Depositing lab: Stephen Ekker. Depositing organization: Mayo Foundation for Medical Education and Research. Publication: High Efficiency In Vivo Genome Engineering with a Simplified 15-RVD GoldyTALEN Design. Ma AC, Lee HB, Clark KJ, Ekker SC. PLoS One. 2013 May 29;8(5):e65259. doi: 10.1371/journal.pone.0065259. Print 2013. PubMed 23734242.
Backbone
  Vector backbone: pFUS_B4
  Vector type: Mammalian Expression, TALEN
Growth in bacteria
  Bacterial resistance: Spectinomycin, 50 μg/mL
  Growth temperature: 37°C
  Growth strain: Top10
  Copy number: Unknown
Gene/Insert
  Gene/Insert name: RVD sequence: NG HD NI NI
  Species: Synthetic
  Cloning method: Unknown
  Sequencing primers: 5′ ttgatgcctggcagttccct; 3′ cgaaccgaacaggcttatgt
Terms and licenses: Academic/Nonprofit Terms; Industry Terms: Not Available to Industry
Depositor comments: Plasmid was created using Golden Gate cloning.
How to cite: pFUSB4_TCAA was a gift from Stephen Ekker (Addgene plasmid # 48576 ; http://n2t.net/addgene:48576 ; RRID:Addgene_48576)
