>Addgene plasmid #48576 | pFUSB4_TCAA | addgene partial sequence | sequence record 71329 | pCR8_F1 5'-ttgatgcctggcagttccct-3'
TTGTAAAACGACGGCCAGTCTTAAGCGTCTCATGGCCTGACCCCGGACCAAGTGGTGGCTATCGCCAGCA
ACGGTGGCGGCAAGCAAGCGCTCGAAACGGTGCAGCGGCTGTTGCCGGTGCTGTGCCAGGACCATGGCCT
GACTCCGGACCAAGTGGTGGCTATCGCCAGCCACGATGGCGGCAAGCAAGCGCTCGAAACGGTGCAGCGG
CTGTTGCCGGTGCTGTGCCAGGACCATGGCCTGACCCCGGACCAAGTGGTGGCTATCGCCAGCAACATTG
GCGGCAAGCAAGCGCTCGAAACGGTGCAGCGGCTGTTGCCGGTGCTGTGCCAGGACCATGGCCTGACCCC
GGACCAAGTGGTGGCTATCGCCAGCAACATTGGCGGCAAGCAAGCGCTCGAAACGGTGCAGCGGCTGTTG
CCGGTGCTGTGCCAGGACCATGGCCTGACCCCGGACCAAGTGGTGGCTATCGAGACGTCTAGACCAGCCA
GGACAGAAATGCCTCGACTTCGCTGCTACCCAAGGTTGCCGGGTGACGCACACCGTGGAAACGGATGAAG
GCACGAACCCAGTGGACATAAGCCTGTTCGGTTCGTAAGCTGTAATGCAAGTAGCGTATGCGCTCACGCA
ACTGGTCCAGAACCTTGACCGAACGCAGCGGTGGTAACGGCGCAGTGGCGGTTTTCATGGCTTGTTATGA
CTGTTTTTTTGGGGTACAGTCTATGCCTCGGGCATCCAAGCAGCAAGCGCGTTACGCCGTGGGTCGATGT
TTGATGTTATGGAGCAGCAACGATGTTACGCAGCAGGGCAGTCGCCCTAAAACAAAGTTAAACATTATGA
